>Addgene plasmid #26466 | pJC98.1-npy-4 | depositor partial sequence | sequence record 12497 | Author sequence
ATTGTGTTGGGCAAATGAAGTTTTGTTGTGCTCCCCGTTTATCGGTTCTCTTTCTGGCTGTTTTCATATT
TGGCATCAGTCTCACTGCCAAGGAGGTCAAGCGGAAAGTAGTTTACTTGAAATCAAGAAATCACTTCCGG
TCAGATGAAGATTATGTATCGTATTTGAGAAAGGTCCAGAAATACATCCAATTATATGGCCGACCAAGGT
TTGGTAAGAGACAAACTAACTGGTATGACATGAAAAATTACGAAGGAAATGAAAACTACGATTCTTACAC
ATTTTAGTGGTGGTTGAGAATGAAATGGACCTTTTGCTAAATACAATTTAGTGTGGCTTAAAAAAAAAAA
AAAAAAA
