>Addgene plasmid #26466 | pJC98.1-npy-4 | addgene partial sequence | sequence record 32647 | 26466 with T3
TCGATAGCTTGATATCGAATTCCATTGTGTTGGGCAAATGAAGTTTTGTTGTGCTCCCCGTTTATCGGTT
CTCTTTCTGGCTGTTTTCATATTTGGCATCAGTCTCACTGCCAAGGAGGTCAAGCGGAAAGTAGTTTACT
TGAAATCAAGAAATCACTTCCGGTCAGATGAAGATTATGTATCGTATTTGAGAAAGGTCCAGAAATACAT
CCAATTATATGGCCGACCAAGGTTTGGTAAGAGACAAACTAACTGGTATGACATGAAAAATTACGAAGGA
AATGAAAACTACGATTCTTACACATTTTAGTGGTGGTTGAGAATGAAATGGACCTTTTGCTAAATACAAT
TTAGTTTGTCTTAAAAAAAAAAAAAAAAAATGCGAGCGGCCGCCACCGCGGTGGAGCTCCAGCTTTTGTT
CCAAGGTCACTTCTATAGTGTCACCTAAATCTCCCTATAGTGAGTCG
