[The description below was written by a language model from this plasmid's Addgene catalogue record.]
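Description:
pJC98.1-npy-4 is a small bacterial cloning plasmid built on the pJC53.2 backbone (about 3.2 kb without insert), a T/A cloning vector designed for in vitro production of double-stranded RNA and of sense and antisense RNA probes. It is a high-copy plasmid propagated in standard E. coli cloning strains, and the record lists both ampicillin and kanamycin resistance for selection. No feature table is provided, so the origin of replication and the exact layout of the promoters around the cloning site are not stated. The listed sequencing primers, T3 on the 5′ side and SP6 on the 3′ side, suggest that bacteriophage RNA polymerase promoter sites flank the insert, which fits the vector's stated purpose of transcribing either or both strands.

The insert is a 357 bp fragment of npy-4, a gene from the planarian Schmidtea mediterranea; the name suggests a neuropeptide Y-like prohormone, though the record does not spell this out. The fragment derives from an EST clone originally held in pBluescript. It was placed into the vector at Eam1105I sites, which were destroyed during cloning. This is consistent with the usual T/A strategy, in which digestion leaves single-base overhangs that accept a PCR product.

The associated study examined peptide hormones in planarian germline development. In that context the plasmid most plausibly serves as a template for riboprobes to map npy-4 expression by in situ hybridization and for dsRNA to knock the gene down by RNA interference. It is not an expression vector for producing the protein.
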