Addgene plasmid #26466: pJC98.1-npy-4
Depositing lab: Phillip Newmark. Depositing organization: University of Illinois at Urbana-Champaign. Publication: Genome-wide analyses reveal a role for peptide hormones in planarian germline development. Collins JJ, Hou X, Romanova EV, Lambrus BG, Miller CM, Saberi A, Sweedler JV, Newmark PA. PLoS Biol. 2010 . 8(10):e1000509. 10.1371/journal.pbio.1000509 PubMed 20967238.
Backbone
  Vector backbone: pJC53.2
  Backbone size w/o insert (bp): 3240
  Vector type: T/A Cloning Vector for dsRNA generation and the generation of sense and anti-sense probes
Growth in bacteria
  Bacterial resistance: Ampicillin and Kanamycin, 100 & 50 μg/mL
  Growth temperature: 37°C
  Growth strain: DH5alpha
  Copy number: High Copy
Gene/Insert
  Gene/Insert name: npy-4
  Species: S. mediterranea (planarian)
  Insert size (bp): 357
  GenBank ID: BK007039
  Cloning method: Restriction Enzyme; 5′ cloning site Eam1105I (destroyed during cloning); 3′ cloning site Eam1105I (destroyed during cloning)
  Sequencing primers: 5′ T3; 3′ SP6
Resource information
  A portion of this plasmid was derived from a plasmid made by: EST PL05016B2E03 in pBluescript
Terms and licenses: Academic/Nonprofit Terms; Industry Terms: Not Available to Industry
How to cite: pJC98.1-npy-4 was a gift from Phillip Newmark (Addgene plasmid # 26466 ; http://n2t.net/addgene:26466 ; RRID:Addgene_26466)
